Addgene plasmid #74891: pEGFP C1-Eps8 ∆cap/∆bund
Purpose: mammalian expression of the capping and bundling activity mutant Eps8 fused to GFP
Depositing lab: Giorgio Scita. Depositing organization: IFOM Fondazione, Italy. Publication: Molecular basis for the dual function of Eps8 on actin dynamics: bundling and capping. Hertzog M, Milanesi F, Hazelwood L, Disanza A, Liu H, Perlade E, Malabarba MG, Pasqualato S, Maiolica A, Confalonieri S, Le Clainche C, Offenhauser N, Block J, Rottner K, Di Fiore PP, Carlier MF, Volkmann N, Hanein D, Scita G. PLoS Biol. 2010 Jun 1;8(6):e1000387. doi: 10.1371/journal.pbio.1000387. PubMed 20532239.
Backbone
  Vector backbone: pEGFP-C1
  Backbone manufacturer: clontech
  Backbone size w/o insert (bp): 4731
  Total vector size (bp): 7100
  Vector type: Mammalian Expression
  Selectable markers: Neomycin (select with G418)
Growth in bacteria
  Bacterial resistance: Kanamycin, 50 μg/mL
  Growth temperature: 37°C
  Growth strain: DH5alpha
  Copy number: High Copy
Gene/Insert
  Gene/Insert name: Eps8
  Species: M. musculus (mouse)
  Insert size (bp): 2400
  Mutation: V689D, L693D, L757A, K759A
  GenBank ID: 13860
  Entrez Gene: Eps8
  Tag / fusion protein: EGFP (N terminal on backbone)
  Cloning method: Restriction Enzyme; 5′ cloning site BamHI (destroyed during cloning); 3′ cloning site EcoRI (unknown if destroyed)
  Sequencing primers: 5′ EGFP-C; 3′ SV40pA-R
Terms and licenses: Academic/Nonprofit Terms; Industry Terms: Not Available to Industry
How to cite: pEGFP C1-Eps8 ∆cap/∆bund was a gift from Giorgio Scita (Addgene plasmid # 74891 ; http://n2t.net/addgene:74891 ; RRID:Addgene_74891)
