[The description below was written by a language model from this plasmid's Addgene catalogue record.]
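Description:
pEGFP C1-Eps8 ∆cap/∆bund is a mammalian expression plasmid of about 7.1 kb built on the Clontech pEGFP-C1 backbone. It is maintained in E. coli as a high-copy plasmid under kanamycin selection. The same resistance cassette confers neomycin resistance in mammalian cells, so transfected or stable populations can be selected with G418. The record includes no feature table and does not explicitly list the promoter or polyadenylation signal. The pEGFP-C1 backbone normally drives expression from the CMV immediate-early promoter with an SV40 polyadenylation signal downstream of the cloning site, and the listed SV40pA reverse sequencing primer fits that layout.

The insert is a roughly 2.4 kb mouse Eps8 coding sequence placed by restriction cloning between BamHI (destroyed during cloning) and EcoRI. This puts it in frame behind the backbone's EGFP, so the protein is made with an N-terminal EGFP tag. Eps8 is an actin regulator that both caps filament barbed ends and bundles filaments. This version carries four substitutions, V689D, L693D, L757A and K759A, which the record describes as producing a mutant defective in both capping and bundling. The record does not say which residues correspond to which activity.

The construct is typically used to express this fluorescent, doubly impaired Eps8 in cultured mammalian cells. There it can serve as a loss-of-function comparison to wild-type or singly impaired Eps8 in studies of localisation and actin dynamics.
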