>Addgene plasmid #74891 | pEGFP C1-Eps8 ∆cap/∆bund | addgene partial sequence | sequence record 142481 | EGFP-C 5'-CATGGTCCTGCTGGAGTTCGTG-3'
GAGCTGTACAAGTCCGGACTCAGATCCAATGGTCATATGTCTAACCGCTCCAGTGGGTATGGAGTCTACC
CTTCTCAACTGAATGGTTACGGATCTTCACCACCCTATTCCCAGATGGACAGAGAACACAGCTCAAGAAC
AAGTGCAAAGGCCCTTTATGAACAAAGGAAGAACTATGCCCGAGACAGTGTCAGCAGTGTGTCGGACGTG
TCCCAGTACCGCGTGGAACACTTGACCACCTTCGTGCTGGATCGGAAAGATGCAATGATCACTGTCGAGG
ACGGAATAAGAAAGCTGAAGTTGCTGGATGCCAAGGGCAAAGTGTGGACTCAAGATATGATTCTCCAAGT
GGATGACCGAGCTGTGAGCCTGATTGACTTAGAGTCAAAGAATGAATTGGAGAATTTTCCTCTAAACACA
ATCTCGCATTGTCAAGCAGTGGTGCATGCATGCAGCTATGACTCCATTCTCGCCTTGGTATGCAAAGAGC
CAACGCAGAGCAAGCCAGACCTTCACCTTTTCCAGTGTGATGAGGTTAAGGCAAACCTAATTAGTGAAGA
TATCGAAAGTGCAATCAGTGACAGTAAAGGTGGGAAACAGAAGAGGCGGCCGGAGGCCCTGAGGATGATT
GCCAAAGCAGATCCTGGCATCCCTCCTCCTCCCAGAGCTCCTGCCCCTGTGCCACCGGGGACTGTCACAC
AGGTGGACGTTAGGAGTCGCGTAGCAGCCTGGTCTGCCTGGGCAGCTGACCAGGGTGACTTCGAGAAGCC
CCGGCAGTACCACGAGCAAGAAGAGACGCCCGAGATGATGGCAGCCCGGATCGACAGGGATGTGCAAATC
TTAAACCATATTTTGGATGACATTGAATTTTT
