>Addgene plasmid #74891 | pEGFP C1-Eps8 ∆cap/∆bund | addgene partial sequence | sequence record 142482 | SV40pA-R 5'-GAAATTTGTGATGCTATTGC-3'
TAACAGTTAACAACAACAATTGCATTCATTTTATGTTTCAGGTTCAGGGGGAGGTGTGGGAGGTTTTTTA
AAGCAAGTAAAACCTCTACAAATGTGGTATGGCTGATTATGATCAGTTATCTAGATCCGGTGGATCCCGG
GCCCGCGGTACCGTCGACTGCAGAATTCTCAGTGGCTGCTCCCTTCATCAAAAGACTCCACTCCCGAGTC
GCTCGCAGCGGCGCTGATCTTCTCCTGCCGTCTCCGCATGATCTCTTGTAACTCGGAGCTTCCATTACTG
TCCTCCAAAGCAGCTTTCTGAACAGTGATTTGGTTAAAGACTCTGGCACCTTCCGGGCAGACAGACCTCA
GTTCGTCTGCGTTGGCAGAAAAGAGTTGTGCTCCGTTCAACACCCCGAGGCTATTGACAGTCACGGGATT
GAATCCCTTTGACTGCAGCCAAGTCTTTACTTCTTCCGGTGAGGAGTCATAAGTGATATTGATCACTGGA
ACGTTCTGCCGTGGCACGTGGAACTTCCTCTGCGCAGCACTGCGCCCGATGGTCAGCCTCTGGAAGTCCT
CATCCTGATCCTCTTCCATCTGGGACTTCCTTCGGTCCACTGGGAGTTGTTTGTATCTCTGGCTGTCCCG
CACAATGCTGCCCCCACTGTCACTGGAGCTGCTGTTCTGGCGGGTGACATCTGCTGGAACCTTGGGCACA
GAAACGGGTGCTGGTACAGAAGGTGGAAGGGGGACCGGAACGGGTGCTGGCGTTGGAGGGGGTGATGGGG
CAGAAGGAGTGTCAGCTGATCTCAGGCCGTATTCCGTCCTTTGTTTCTGTATGGTATGTGTGGAA
